Addgene plasmid #207052: ClhN-P1K-3VSV-Atg8(R65A P85A P86A)-MET15
Purpose: Expression of 3VSV-Atg8 point mutant. Uses auxotrophic marker MET15(Saccharomyces cerevisiae).
Depositing lab: Zhiping Xie. Depositing organization: Shanghai Jiao Tong University. Publication: Membrane recruitment of Atg8 by Hfl1 facilitates turnover of vacuolar membrane proteins in yeast cells approaching stationary phase. He CW, Cui XF, Ma SJ, Xu Q, Ran YP, Chen WZ, Mu JX, Li H, Zhu J, Gong Q, Xie Z. BMC Biol. 2021 Jun 4;19(1):117. doi: 10.1186/s12915-021-01048-7. PubMed 34088313.
Backbone
  Vector backbone: ClhN-P1K-3VSV-Atg8-MET15
  Vector type: Yeast Expression
Growth in bacteria
  Bacterial resistance: Ampicillin, 100 μg/mL
  Growth temperature: 37°C
  Growth strain: DH5alpha
  Copy number: High Copy
Gene/Insert
  Gene/Insert name: ATG8
  Species: S. cerevisiae (budding yeast)
  Mutation: R65A P85A P86A
  Tag / fusion protein: 3xVSV (N terminal on insert)
  Cloning method: Gibson Cloning
Terms and licenses: Academic/Nonprofit Terms; Industry Terms: Not Available to Industry
How to cite: ClhN-P1K-3VSV-Atg8(R65A P85A P86A)-MET15 was a gift from Zhiping Xie (Addgene plasmid # 207052 ; http://n2t.net/addgene:207052 ; RRID:Addgene_207052)
