[The description below was written by a language model from this plasmid's Addgene catalogue record and pLannotate feature annotations shown in this document.]
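Description:
ClhN-P1K-3VSV-Atg8(R65A P85A P86A)-MET15 is a 6.5 kb yeast expression plasmid carrying a point-mutant form of the Saccharomyces cerevisiae autophagy gene ATG8. It was made by Gibson cloning from the corresponding wild-type ClhN-P1K-3VSV-Atg8-MET15 vector. In E. coli it is maintained through a high-copy ColE1/pUC-type origin and selected with ampicillin via the β-lactamase gene. Short remnants of rop, bom and lacI, together with flanking T7 and SP6 promoters, reflect the cloning-vector ancestry of the backbone. No yeast replication origin or centromere (2μ, CEN/ARS) is annotated. A fragment of the yeast ILS1 coding sequence lies upstream of the insert. The record does not say whether the plasmid is designed to integrate into the genome, or whether this fragment serves as a homology region.

The payload is the ATG8 open reading frame with the substitutions R65A, P85A and P86A. It is fused at its N terminus to three copies of the VSV epitope for immunodetection and is followed by the ADH1 transcription terminator. The promoter driving the fusion is not annotated in the feature table or named in the catalogue fields. It presumably lies in the unannotated stretch between the ILS1 fragment and ATG8. Yeast selection relies on MET15 (also called MET17 or MET25), expressed from its own methionine-repressible promoter, which complements methionine auxotrophy in met15 strains. This marker cassette is flanked by two loxP sites in the same orientation, so Cre recombinase could excise it after selection. Atg8 is a ubiquitin-like modifier involved in forming Cvt vesicles and autophagosomes. The plasmid is used to express the tagged mutant protein in yeast, but the record does not state what effect the three substitutions have.
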