Features (pLannotate 1.2.2; 16 found; start..end, strand, type, name):
     72..737     +  CDS            ILS1 (fragment): SYIC_YEAST - Experimental evidence at protein level: Swiss-Prot protein existence level 1. From Saccharomyces cerevisiae (strain ATCC 204508 / S288c) (Baker's yeast).
   1181..1531    +  CDS            ATG8: ATG8_YEAST - Also known as APG8, AUT7, CVT5. Experimental evidence at protein level: Swiss-Prot protein existence level 1. Ubiquitin-like modifier involved in cytoplasm to vacuole transport (Cvt) vesicles and autophagosomes formation. With ATG4, mediates the delivery of the vesicles and autophagosomes to the vacuole via the microtubule cytoskeleton. Required for selective autophagic degradation of the nucleus (nucleophagy) as well as for mitophagy which contributes to regulate mitochondrial quantity and quality by eliminating the mitochondria to a basal level to fulfill cellular energy require
   1730..1917    +  terminator     ADH1 terminator: S. cerevisiae ADH1; transcription terminator for the S. cerevisiae alcohol dehydrogenase 1 (ADH1) gene
   1969..2002    -  protein_bind   loxP: Cre-mediated recombination occurs in the 8-bp core sequence (GCATACAT). Cre recombinase
   2185..3519    -  CDS            MET17: O-acetylserine and O-acetylhomoserine sulfhydrylase, required for sulfur amino acid synthesis; S. cerevisiae MET17 MET15; MET25
   3520..3870    -  promoter       MET17 promoter: S. cerevisiae MET17; expression is repressed by methionine; MET15; MET25
   3870..3970    -  ncRNA          tRNA: Accession: RF00005 - tRNA
   4023..4056    -  protein_bind   loxP: Cre-mediated recombination occurs in the 8-bp core sequence (GCATACAT). Cre recombinase
   4110..4128    -  promoter       T7 promoter: promoter for bacteriophage T7 RNA polymerase
   4150..4203    -  CDS            lacI (fragment): lac repressor; lacI; The lac repressor binds to the lac operator to inhibit transcription in E. coli. This inhibition can be relieved by adding lactose or isopropyl-β-D-thiogalactopyranoside (IPTG).
   4386..4974    -  rep_origin     ori: high-copy-number ColE1/pMB1/pBR322/pUC origin of replication
   5145..6005    -  CDS            AmpR: β-lactamase; bla; confers resistance to ampicillin, carbenicillin, and related antibiotics
   6006..6110    -  promoter       AmpR promoter: bla
   6205..6240    +  CDS            rop (fragment): Rop protein, which maintains plasmids at low copy number; rop
   6342..6393    +  misc_feature   bom (fragment): basis of mobility region from pBR322
   6456..2       +  promoter       SP6 promoter (across the origin): promoter for bacteriophage SP6 RNA polymerase
>Addgene plasmid #207052 | ClhN-P1K-3VSV-Atg8(R65A P85A P86A)-MET15 | addgene full sequence | sequence record 424595 | Addgene NGS Result
GAACGCGGCCGCCAGCTGAAGCTTCGTACGCTGCAGGTCGTGGGATTCCTGGGTTAATTAACATCGAATT
CACTTTGGTCATCCTTCACAGTGATGAATCATACTTGAAGGATGTAGAAGCCTTGAAAAACTACATTATC
GAGGAATTAAATGTTCGTGATGTTGTTATCACCTCCGATGAGGCAAAATATGGTGTTGAGTATAAAGCAG
TTGCTGATTGGCCTGTATTGGGTAAGAAGTTGAAAAAAGACGCAAAGAAGGTTAAAGATGCCCTACCATC
AGTCACTTCTGAGCAAGTACGGGAATATTTGGAAAGCGGAAAGTTGGAGGTTGCCGGTATTGAACTGGTT
AAAGGAGATTTGAATGCTATTAGAGGCTTGCCAGAATCTGCTGTCCAAGCTGGACAAGAAACCAGAACCG
ACCAAGACGTGTTAATCATCATGGATACAAATATTTACTCTGAACTAAAGAGTGAAGGTCTCGCAAGAGA
GCTGGTCAACAGAATCCAAAAATTGAGAAAGAAGTGTGGTTTGGAAGCCACCGACGATGTTTTAGTGGAG
TACGAATTAGTTAAAGATACTATCGACTTTGAAGCCATTGTCAAAGAACATTTTGATATGTTAAGCAAGA
CCTGTAGATCCGACATTGCCAAATATGACGGCTCAAAGACAGACCCAATTGGTGATGAAGAACAATCTAT
TAATGACACCATTTTCAAATTAAAAGTGTTCAAATTATGAAAACAACTCATATAAATACGTACAAATTTT
TCTCTACTCGAAGTGATATAGATGTATATGTGTAAGTTTACGTTTAAGTTAGAGTCATGTAATGCTAACT
GTCTCCACCGATAATGTTGTATAATACCCGTGAAATCATAGCACATGATATATCATCACCCGGAGGCCGG
TTATTTTCGGCGGCGGCAAAAATATTTGGTATAATTATGGAAATACAAAAAGGGGAACCATTAAAGGTTG
AGGAGGGGATTGATAAGAGAATCTAATAATTGTAAAGTTGAGAAAATCATAATAAAATAATTACTAGAGA
CATGAAGTCTGCTAGCGGATACACCGATATCGAGATGAACCGTTTGGGTAAGGGCTACACTGACATTGAA
ATGAATCGTTTGGGTAAGGGCTACACTGACATTGAAATGAATCGTTTGGGTAAGCCTAGGATGAAGTCTA
CATTTAAGTCTGAATATCCATTTGAAAAAAGGAAGGCGGAGTCGGAGAGGATTGCTGACAGGTTCAAGAA
TAGGATACCTGTGATTTGCGAAAAAGCTGAAAAGTCAGATATTCCAGAGATTGATAAGCGTAAATATCTA
GTTCCTGCTGACCTTACCGTAGGGCAATTTGTTTATGTTATAGCGAAGAGAATTATGCTACCCCCTGAGA
AGGCCATCTTCATTTTTGTCAATGATACTTTGGCCGCTACTGCGGCGTTGATGTCTGCCATATATCAAGA
ACACAAGGATAAGGACGGGTTTTTGTATGTCACTTACTCAGGAGAAAATACATTTGGCAGGTAGTCTTTT
ATATGAAAAGAAATGAAGCGTTAACATCTAAAATCGAAATTATAGGGACTCATTAGCCATCTATTGTTCC
AGTATAAGAATGTTTACATAAAAAATTCGAAAAAAAAAGATAAAATAAGGGAAAAATATATATATATTCA
TTAAGAAGTTTTGTACACAACCCGGGTGAGGCGCGCCACTTCTAAATAAGCGAATTTCTTATGATTTATG
ATTTTTATTATTAAATAAGTTATAAAAAAAATAAGTGTATACAAATTTTAAAGTGACTCTTAGGTTTTAA
AACGAAAATTCTTATTCTTGAGTAACTCTTTCCTGTAGGTCAGGTTGCTTTCTCAGGTATAGTATGAGGT
CGCTCTTATTGACCACACCTCTACCGGCAGATCCGCTAGGGATAACAGGGTAATATCTGCAGGTCGACAA
CCCTTAATATAACTTCGTATAATGTATGCTATACGAAGTTATTAGGTCTAGATGCGAATTAACACTGTTC
TTTGATGTTAGAACAATTTAGGTTCAAAGTACGAGTCACGACATGTAACAAGGGAAAAAAAGGATATTCA
TTTCAATAAAGTTCGTTTTATAAAAGTATAGTACTTGTGAGAGAAAGTAGGTTTATACATAATTTTACAA
CTCATTACGCACACTCATGGTTTTTGGCCAGCGAAAACAGTTTCAAAAGATTGCTGGAAGTCTGCAATAA
TGTCATCAATAAATTCGATACCAACAGAGACACGAATTAAGTCCTTGGTAACACCAGATGCCAACTTTTC
TTTGTCATTTAATTGTTTGTGGGTAGTGAAGTATGGAGCAATGACTAAGGTCTTGGCATCACCAACATTG
GCCAAGTTAGAGGCAAGCTTTAAATTGTCAACAACTTGAGCACCAGAAAGTTTGAATGGGTCAGTTTCCT
TGTCGGCATTTGGTAAGTCTTTTACACCGAAAGATAAGACACCACCGAAACCGTTAGATAGATACTTCTT
AGCATTTTCATGATGAGAATGAGATGCTAAACCAGGGTATGAAACCCAAGATACGTATGGGGATTGTTCT
AACCATTTGGCTAACTTCAATGCATTTTCACCGTGTCTTTCAGCTCTCAAAGATAATGTTTCAACACCTT
GTAGTAGCAAGAAAGAGGCAAATGGGTTCATCAATGGACCCAAATCTCTTAATAGTTCAGTTCTAACATG
AACGATGTATGCCAAGTTACCGTAGGCTTCATTGTAGATAGTACCGTGATATCCTTCGGCAGGTTGAGAG
AATTGAGGGAACTTTTCTGGGTAGTCCTTCCATGGGAACTTACCAGAGTCAACAATAATACCACCGATAG
TAGTACCATGACCACCAATCCATTTGGTAGCAGAATGTGTTACAATATCAGCACCGTATTTAATTGGCTG
ACAGAAGTAACCACCGGCACCAAATGTGTTGTCAACGACAACTGGAATACCGTGTTTGTGAGCAATTGCA
ACAATTTTTTCAAAATCCGGAACATTGTACTTTGGATTACCAATGGTTTCCAAATAAACAGCCTTGGTTC
TTTCATCAAAGACCTTTTCGAATTCTTCTGGATTGTCACCTTCAACAAATCTAGCCTCGATACCAAATCT
TTTGAACGAGATTTTGAACTGGTTATAAGTACCACCGTATAAGTAAGAAGTGGAAACGATGTTGTCACCA
GTGTGTGCCAAACCTTGGATGGCAAGGGTTTGAGCGGCTTGACCGGAGGAAACAGCCAAAGCAGCAGCAC
CACCTTCTAAAGCAGCAATTCTTTCTTCCAAAACATTACTGGTTGGGTTTTGGAAACGGGAATAGACGTA
ACCTGGAACTTCTAGACCAAACAATTGCGAACCATGCTTAGAGTTTTCGAAAACATAAGAAGTGGTGGCG
TAAATTGGTACAGCTCTGGATCTGTGAGCATTGTCACCAGGGTTCTCTTGGCCGGCGTGTAGTTGAACAG
TATCGAAATGAGATGGCATTGTATGGATGGGGGTAATAGAATTGTATCTATGTATCTGACGACCCTGTAT
TACACGAAGGAAATAGTAGATGAAAAGACAAGAGAGCAAGAAAAAGGAAAAACTTCCTTTCTAACAGACG
CTTTACTTAACCTTATATATATCTTATTTTTTTCATCGAGCGTGTTCAATTGGACAAGGTGCCACCTTTT
CGACACTTCGGTTATTATGTTACACAGTTTTCATGAGGATGGCGCCTTGACTAACTTAATTAGTCATTTG
CCAACCACCACAGTTCCCCAATATCGACAGCTTCACGTGCCATTTGCCATTTTGCGATCATGTGACCTCA
AGAGAAAAAGCAAAAAATAATGAGAGCTAAGGGATTCGAACCCTTGCATCCGAAGATATCAGAGATTTTA
GAGGTTAAATCCACCTAAATCTGACGCCTTAAACCACTCGGCCAAACTCCCATTGTATGTTGGAAGAATT
GGATTTAAATGGAGCTCTCGAGAACCCTTAATATAACTTCGTATAATGTATGCTATACGAAGTTATTAGG
TGATATCAGATCCACTAGTGGCCTATGCGGCCGCGGATCTGCCGGTCTCCCTATAGTGAGTCGTATTAAT
TTCGATAAGCCAGGTTAACCTGCATTAATGAATCGGCCAACGCGCGGGGAGAGGCGGTTTGCGTATTGGG
CGCTCTTCCGCTTCCTCGCTCACTGACTCGCTGCGCTCGGTCGTTCGGCTGCGGCGAGCGGTATCAGCTC
ACTCAAAGGCGGTAATACGGTTATCCACAGAATCAGGGGATAACGCAGGAAAGAACATGTGAGCAAAAGG
CCAGCAAAAGGCCAGGAACCGTAAAAAGGCCGCGTTGCTGGCGTTTTTCCATAGGCTCCGCCCCCCTGAC
GAGCATCACAAAAATCGACGCTCAAGTCAGAGGTGGCGAAACCCGACAGGACTATAAAGATACCAGGCGT
TTCCCCCTGGAAGCTCCCTCGTGCGCTCTCCTGTTCCGACCCTGCCGCTTACCGGATACCTGTCCGCCTT
TCTCCCTTCGGGAAGCGTGGCGCTTTCTCATAGCTCACGCTGTAGGTATCTCAGTTCGGTGTAGGTCGTT
CGCTCCAAGCTGGGCTGTGTGCACGAACCCCCCGTTCAGCCCGACCGCTGCGCCTTATCCGGTAACTATC
GTCTTGAGTCCAACCCGGTAAGACACGACTTATCGCCACTGGCAGCAGCCACTGGTAACAGGATTAGCAG
AGCGAGGTATGTAGGCGGTGCTACAGAGTTCTTGAAGTGGTGGCCTAACTACGGCTACACTAGAAGAACA
GTATTTGGTATCTGCGCTCTGCTGAAGCCAGTTACCTTCGGAAAAAGAGTTGGTAGCTCTTGATCCGGCA
AACAAACCACCGCTGGTAGCGGTGGTTTTTTTGTTTGCAAGCAGCAGATTACGCGCAGAAAAAAAGGATC
TCAAGAAGATCCTTTGATCTTTTCTACGGGGTCTGACGCTCAGTGGAACGAAAACTCACGTTAAGGGATT
TTGGTCATGAGATTATCAAAAAGGATCTTCACCTAGATCCTTTTAAATTAAAAATGAAGTTTTAAATCAA
TCTAAAGTATATATGAGTAAACTTGGTCTGACAGTTACCAATGCTTAATCAGTGAGGCACCTATCTCAGC
GATCTGTCTATTTCGTTCATCCATAGTTGCCTGACTCCCCGTCGTGTAGATAACTACGATACGGGAGGGC
TTACCATCTGGCCCCAGTGCTGCAATGATACCGCGAGACCCACGCTCACCGGCTCCAGATTTATCAGCAA
TAAACCAGCCAGCCGGAAGGGCCGAGCGCAGAAGTGGTCCTGCAACTTTATCCGCCTCCATCCAGTCTAT
TAATTGTTGCCGGGAAGCTAGAGTAAGTAGTTCGCCAGTTAATAGTTTGCGCAACGTTGTTGCCATTGCT
ACAGGCATCGTGGTGTCACGCTCGTCGTTTGGTATGGCTTCATTCAGCTCCGGTTCCCAACGATCAAGGC
GAGTTACATGATCCCCCATGTTGTGCAAAAAAGCGGTTAGCTCCTTCGGTCCTCCGATCGTTGTCAGAAG
TAAGTTGGCCGCAGTGTTATCACTCATGGTTATGGCAGCACTGCATAATTCTCTTACTGTCATGCCATCC
GTAAGATGCTTTTCTGTGACTGGTGAGTACTCAACCAAGTCATTCTGAGAATAGTGTATGCGGCGACCGA
GTTGCTCTTGCCCGGCGTCAATACGGGATAATACCGCGCCACATAGCAGAACTTTAAAAGTGCTCATCAT
TGGAAAACGTTCTTCGGGGCGAAAACTCTCAAGGATCTTACCGCTGTTGAGATCCAGTTCGATGTAACCC
ACTCGTGCACCCAACTGATCTTCAGCATCTTTTACTTTCACCAGCGTTTCTGGGTGAGCAAAAACAGGAA
GGCAAAATGCCGCAAAAAAGGGAATAAGGGCGACACGGAAATGTTGAATACTCATACTCTTCCTTTTTCA
ATATTATTGAAGCATTTATCAGGGTTATTGTCTCATGAGCGGATACATATTTGAATGTATTTAGAAAAAT
AAACAAATAGGGGTTCCGCGCACATTTCCCCGAAAAGTGCCACCTGACGTCTAAGAAACCATTATTATCA
TGACATTAACCTATAAAAATAGGCGTATCACGAGGCCCTTTCGTCTCGCGCGTTTCGGTGATGACGGTGA
AAACCTCTGACACATGCAGCTCCCGGAGACGGTCACAGCTTGTCTGTAAGCGGATGCCGGGAGCAGACAA
GCCCGTCAGGGCGCGTCAGCGGGTGTTGGCGGGTGTCGGGGCTGGCTTAACTATGCGGCATCAGAGCAGA
TTGTACTGAGAGTGCACCATATGGACATATTGTCGTTAGAACGCGGCTACAATTAATACATAACCTTATG
TATCATACACATACGATTTAGGTGACACTATA
